Addgene plasmid #75537: NME1 gRNA (BRDN0001145504)
Purpose: 3rd generation lentiviral gRNA plasmid targeting human NME1
Depositing lab: John Doench & David Root. Depositing organization: Broad Institute. Publication: Optimized sgRNA design to maximize activity and minimize off-target effects of CRISPR-Cas9. Doench JG, Fusi N, Sullender M, Hegde M, Vaimberg EW, Donovan KF, Smith I, Tothova Z, Wilen C, Orchard R, Virgin HW, Listgarten J, Root DE. Nat Biotechnol. 2016 Jan 18. doi: 10.1038/nbt.3437. PubMed 26780180.
Backbone
  Vector backbone: lentiGuide-Puro
  Backbone manufacturer: Zhang Lab (Addgene plasmid # 52963)
  Vector type: Mammalian Expression, Lentiviral, CRISPR
  Selectable markers: Puromycin
Growth in bacteria
  Bacterial resistance: Ampicillin, 100 μg/mL
  Growth temperature: 37°C
  Growth strain: DH5alpha
  Copy number: High Copy
Gene/Insert
  Gene/Insert name: NME1,NME1-NME2 (alt names: NME1; NM_000269.2)
  gRNA/shRNA sequence: AAGACGGGCCGAGTCATGCT
  Species: H. sapiens (human)
  Entrez Gene: NME1 (a.k.a. AWD, GAAD, NB, NBS, NDKA, NDPK-A, NDPKA, NM23, NM23-H1)
  Promoter: hU6
  Cloning method: Unknown
  Sequencing primers: 5′ U6-F; 3′ pS2-R
Terms and licenses: Academic/Nonprofit Terms; Industry Terms: Not Available to Industry
Depositor comments: The gRNA was designed to target the following Genbank reference sequence(s): NM_000269.2,NM_001018136.2,NM_198175.1. Note that this plasmid does NOT contain Cas9. It should be used in conjunction with lentiCas9-Blast (Addgene #52962) or otherwise with cell lines already expressing Cas9. Browse the full kinome gRNA library at http://www.addgene.org/pooled-library/broadgpp-human-kinome/ or visit http://www.broadinstitute.org/rnai/public/ for detailed protocols and information.
How to cite: NME1 gRNA (BRDN0001145504) was a gift from John Doench & David Root (Addgene plasmid # 75537 ; http://n2t.net/addgene:75537 ; RRID:Addgene_75537)
