[The description below was written by a language model from this plasmid's Addgene catalogue record and the feature table of its GenBank file.]
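Description:
NME1 gRNA (BRDN0001145504) is a third-generation lentiviral guide RNA plasmid built on the lentiGuide-Puro backbone. It delivers a single CRISPR guide against human NME1, which encodes the nucleoside diphosphate kinase also known as NM23-H1. The record lists the insert as NME1 and the NME1-NME2 readthrough locus, and the guide was designed against several NME1 reference transcripts. The 8.3 kb circular construct is propagated in E. coli as a high-copy plasmid through a ColE1/pUC-type origin, with ampicillin selection from the bla gene. It also carries an f1 origin, an SV40 origin and the lac/T7/T3 elements typical of the parent cloning backbone.

The lentiviral transfer cassette begins with an RSV promoter fused to a truncated HIV-1 5' LTR, which makes genomic RNA production in packaging cells independent of Tat. This is followed by the Psi packaging signal and the RRE for Rev-dependent nuclear export. It ends in a U3-deleted, self-inactivating 3' LTR followed by an SV40 polyadenylation signal. Within this unit, a human U6 RNA polymerase III promoter drives the NME1-specific spacer joined to the Streptococcus pyogenes Cas9 gRNA scaffold. A cPPT/CTS element, which aids nuclear import of the viral genome, lies downstream of the scaffold. A separate EF-1-alpha promoter, with its intron, expresses puromycin N-acetyltransferase so that transduced mammalian cells can be selected, and a WPRE enhances transcript expression.

The plasmid does not encode Cas9, so it must be used with a separate Cas9 vector or in cells that already express the nuclease. It belongs to a human kinome gRNA collection intended for Cas9-mediated targeting of individual genes.
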