LOCUS       Exported 8323 bp ds-DNA circular SYN 13-MAY-2021
DEFINITION  3rd generation lentiviral gRNA plasmid targeting human NME1.
ACCESSION   .
VERSION     .
KEYWORDS    NME1 gRNA (BRDN0001145504)
SOURCE      synthetic DNA construct
  ORGANISM  synthetic DNA construct
REFERENCE   1 (bases 1 to 8323)
  AUTHORS   Doench JG, Fusi N, Sullender M, Hegde M, Vaimberg EW, Donovan KF,
            Smith I, Tothova Z, Wilen C, Orchard R, Virgin HW, Listgarten J,
            Root DE
  TITLE     Optimized sgRNA design to maximize activity and minimize off-target
            effects of CRISPR-Cas9.
  JOURNAL   Nat Biotechnol. 2016 Jan 18. doi: 10.1038/nbt.3437.
  PUBMED    26780180
REFERENCE   2 (bases 1 to 8323)
  AUTHORS   .
  TITLE     Direct Submission
  JOURNAL   Exported May 13, 2021 from SnapGene Server 1.1.58
            http://www.snapgene.com
FEATURES             Location/Qualifiers
     source          1..8323
                     /organism="synthetic DNA construct"
                     /mol_type="other DNA"
     promoter        87..1265
                     /label=EF-1-alpha promoter
                     /note="strong constitutive promoter for human elongation
                     factor EF-1-alpha"
     intron          318..1256
                     /label=EF-1-alpha intron A
                     /note="intron upstream of the start codon of human
                     EF-1-alpha"
     primer_bind     1213..1233
                     /label=EF1a-F
                     /note="Human elongation factor-1a promoter, forward primer"
     CDS             1278..1877
                     /codon_start=1
                     /gene="pac from Streptomyces alboniger"
                     /product="puromycin N-acetyltransferase"
                     /label=PuroR
                     /note="confers resistance to puromycin"
                     /translation="MTEYKPTVRLATRDDVPRAVRTLAAAFADYPATRHTVDPDRHIER
                     VTELQELFLTRVGLDIGKVWVADDGAAVAVWTTPESVEAGAVFAEIGPRMAELSGSRLA
                     AQQQMEGLLAPHRPKEPAWFLATVGVSPDHQGKGLGSAVVLPGVEAAERAGVPAFLETS
                     APRNLPFYERLGFTVTADVEVPEGPRTWCMTRKPGA"
     primer_bind     complement(1278..1297)
                     /label=Puro-R
                     /note="Puromycin resistance gene, reverse primer. Also
                     called puro-variant-R"
     primer_bind     1774..1794
                     /label=Puro-F
                     /note="Puromycin resistance gene, forward primer"
     misc_feature    1893..2481
                     /label=WPRE
                     /note="woodchuck hepatitis virus posttranscriptional
                     regulatory element"
     primer_bind     complement(1946..1966)
                     /label=WPRE-R
                     /note="WPRE, reverse primer"
     CDS             complement(2364..2375)
                     /codon_start=1
                     /product="Factor Xa recognition and cleavage site"
                     /label=Factor Xa site
                     /translation="IEGR"
     LTR             2553..2786
                     /label=3' LTR (Delta-U3)
                     /note="self-inactivating 3' long terminal repeat (LTR) from
                     HIV-1"
     polyA_signal    2864..2985
                     /label=SV40 poly(A) signal
                     /note="SV40 polyadenylation signal"
     primer_bind     complement(2901..2920)
                     /label=SV40pA-R
                     /note="SV40 polyA, reverse primer"
     primer_bind     2955..2974
                     /label=EBV-rev
                     /note="SV40 polyA terminator, reverse primer"
     rep_origin      3025..3160
                     /label=SV40 ori
                     /note="SV40 origin of replication"
     primer_bind     3087..3106
                     /label=SV40pro-F
                     /note="SV40 promoter/origin, forward primer"
     primer_bind     complement(3180..3199)
                     /label=T7
                     /note="T7 promoter, forward primer"
     promoter        complement(3181..3199)
                     /label=T7 promoter
                     /note="promoter for bacteriophage T7 RNA polymerase"
     primer_bind     complement(3209..3226)
                     /label=M13 Forward
                     /note="In lacZ gene. Also called M13-F20 or M13 (-21)
                     Forward"
     primer_bind     complement(3209..3225)
                     /label=M13 fwd
                     /note="common sequencing primer, one of multiple similar
                     variants"
     primer_bind     complement(3218..3240)
                     /label=M13/pUC Forward
                     /note="In lacZ gene"
     rep_origin      3367..3822
                     /direction=RIGHT
                     /label=f1 ori
                     /note="f1 bacteriophage origin of replication; arrow
                     indicates direction of (+) strand synthesis"
     primer_bind     complement(3454..3473)
                     /label=F1ori-R
                     /note="F1 origin, reverse primer"
     primer_bind     3664..3685
                     /label=F1ori-F
                     /note="F1 origin, forward primer"
     promoter        3848..3952
                     /gene="bla"
                     /label=AmpR promoter
     CDS             3953..4813
                     /codon_start=1
                     /gene="bla"
                     /product="beta-lactamase"
                     /label=AmpR
                     /note="confers resistance to ampicillin, carbenicillin, and
                     related antibiotics"
                     /translation="MSIQHFRVALIPFFAAFCLPVFAHPETLVKVKDAEDQLGARVGYI
                     ELDLNSGKILESFRPEERFPMMSTFKVLLCGAVLSRIDAGQEQLGRRIHYSQNDLVEYS
                     PVTEKHLTDGMTVRELCSAAITMSDNTAANLLLTTIGGPKELTAFLHNMGDHVTRLDRW
                     EPELNEAIPNDERDTTMPVAMATTLRKLLTGELLTLASRQQLIDWMEADKVAGPLLRSA
                     LPAGWFIADKSGAGERGSRGIIAALGPDGKPSRIVVIYTTGSQATMDERNRQIAEIGAS
                     LIKHW"
     primer_bind     complement(4171..4190)
                     /label=Amp-R
                     /note="Ampicillin resistance gene, reverse primer"
     rep_origin      4984..5572
                     /direction=RIGHT
                     /label=ori
                     /note="high-copy-number ColE1/pMB1/pBR322/pUC origin of
                     replication"
     primer_bind     5473..5492
                     /label=pBR322ori-F
                     /note="pBR322 origin, forward primer"
     primer_bind     5726..5743
                     /label=L4440
                     /note="L4440 vector, forward primer"
     protein_bind    5860..5881
                     /label=CAP binding site
                     /bound_moiety="E. coli catabolite activator protein"
                     /note="CAP binding activates transcription in the presence
                     of cAMP."
     promoter        5896..5926
                     /label=lac promoter
                     /note="promoter for the E. coli lac operon"
     protein_bind    5934..5950
                     /label=lac operator
                     /bound_moiety="lac repressor encoded by lacI"
                     /note="The lac repressor binds to the lac operator to
                     inhibit transcription in E. coli. This inhibition can be
                     relieved by adding lactose or
                     isopropyl-beta-D-thiogalactopyranoside (IPTG)."
     primer_bind     5939..5961
                     /label=M13/pUC Reverse
                     /note="In lacZ gene"
     primer_bind     5958..5974
                     /label=M13 rev
                     /note="common sequencing primer, one of multiple similar
                     variants"
     primer_bind     5958..5974
                     /label=M13 Reverse
                     /note="In lacZ gene. Also called M13-rev"
     primer_bind     5993..6013
                     /label=T3
                     /note="T3 promoter, forward primer"
     promoter        5995..6013
                     /label=T3 promoter
                     /note="promoter for bacteriophage T3 RNA polymerase"
     promoter        6041..6267
                     /label=RSV promoter
                     /note="Rous sarcoma virus enhancer/promoter"
     LTR             6268..6448
                     /label=5' LTR (truncated)
                     /note="truncated 5' long terminal repeat (LTR) from HIV-1"
     misc_feature    6495..6620
                     /label=HIV-1 Psi
                     /note="packaging signal of human immunodeficiency virus
                     type 1"
     misc_feature    7113..7346
                     /label=RRE
                     /note="The Rev response element (RRE) of HIV-1 allows for
                     Rev-dependent mRNA export from the nucleus to the
                     cytoplasm."
     CDS             7531..7575
                     /codon_start=1
                     /product="antigenic peptide corresponding to amino acids
                     655 to 669 of the HIV envelope protein gp41 (Lutje Hulsik
                     et al., 2013)"
                     /label=gp41 peptide
                     /note="recognized by the 2H10 single-chain llama nanobody"
                     /translation="KNEQELLELDKWASL"
     promoter        7753..7993
                     /label=U6 promoter
                     /note="RNA polymerase III promoter for human U6 snRNA"
     primer_bind     7753..7773
                     /label=hU6-F
                     /note="Human U6 promoter, forward primer"
     primer_bind     7924..7943
                     /label=LKO.1 5'
                     /note="Human U6 promoter, forward primer"
     misc_RNA        8023..8098
                     /label=gRNA scaffold
                     /note="guide RNA scaffold for the Streptococcus pyogenes
                     CRISPR/Cas9 system"
     misc_feature    8154..8271
                     /label=cPPT/CTS
                     /note="central polypurine tract and central termination
                     sequence of HIV-1"
ORIGIN
        1 cccgggtgca aagatggata aagttttaaa cagagaggaa tctttgcagc taatggacct
       61 tctaggtctt gaaaggagtg ggaattggct ccggtgcccg tcagtgggca gagcgcacat
      121 cgcccacagt ccccgagaag ttggggggag gggtcggcaa ttgatccggt gcctagagaa
      181 ggtggcgcgg ggtaaactgg gaaagtgatg tcgtgtactg gctccgcctt tttcccgagg
      241 gtgggggaga accgtatata agtgcagtag tcgccgtgaa cgttcttttt cgcaacgggt
      301 ttgccgccag aacacaggta agtgccgtgt gtggttcccg cgggcctggc ctctttacgg
      361 gttatggccc ttgcgtgcct tgaattactt ccacctggct gcagtacgtg attcttgatc
      421 ccgagcttcg ggttggaagt gggtgggaga gttcgaggcc ttgcgcttaa ggagcccctt
      481 cgcctcgtgc ttgagttgag gcctggcctg ggcgctgggg ccgccgcgtg cgaatctggt
      541 ggcaccttcg cgcctgtctc gctgctttcg ataagtctct agccatttaa aatttttgat
      601 gacctgctgc gacgcttttt ttctggcaag atagtcttgt aaatgcgggc caagatctgc
      661 acactggtat ttcggttttt ggggccgcgg gcggcgacgg ggcccgtgcg tcccagcgca
      721 catgttcggc gaggcggggc ctgcgagcgc ggccaccgag aatcggacgg gggtagtctc
      781 aagctggccg gcctgctctg gtgcctggcc tcgcgccgcc gtgtatcgcc ccgccctggg
      841 cggcaaggct ggcccggtcg gcaccagttg cgtgagcgga aagatggccg cttcccggcc
      901 ctgctgcagg gagctcaaaa tggaggacgc ggcgctcggg agagcgggcg ggtgagtcac
      961 ccacacaaag gaaaagggcc tttccgtcct cagccgtcgc ttcatgtgac tccacggagt
     1021 accgggcgcc gtccaggcac ctcgattagt tctcgagctt ttggagtacg tcgtctttag
     1081 gttgggggga ggggttttat gcgatggagt ttccccacac tgagtgggtg gagactgaag
     1141 ttaggccagc ttggcacttg atgtaattct ccttggaatt tgcccttttt gagtttggat
     1201 cttggttcat tctcaagcct cagacagtgg ttcaaagttt ttttcttcca tttcaggtgt
     1261 cgtgacgtac ggccaccatg accgagtaca agcccacggt gcgcctcgcc acccgcgacg
     1321 acgtccccag ggccgtacgc accctcgccg ccgcgttcgc cgactacccc gccacgcgcc
     1381 acaccgtcga tccggaccgc cacatcgagc gggtcaccga gctgcaagaa ctcttcctca
     1441 cgcgcgtcgg gctcgacatc ggcaaggtgt gggtcgcgga cgacggcgcc gccgtggcgg
     1501 tctggaccac gccggagagc gtcgaagcgg gggcggtgtt cgccgagatc ggcccgcgca
     1561 tggccgagtt gagcggttcc cggctggccg cgcagcaaca gatggaaggc ctcctggcgc
     1621 cgcaccggcc caaggagccc gcgtggttcc tggccaccgt cggagtctcg cccgaccacc
     1681 agggcaaggg tctgggcagc gccgtcgtgc tccccggagt ggaggcggcc gagcgcgccg
     1741 gggtgcccgc cttcctggag acctccgcgc cccgcaacct ccccttctac gagcggctcg
     1801 gcttcaccgt caccgccgac gtcgaggtgc ccgaaggacc gcgcacctgg tgcatgaccc
     1861 gcaagcccgg tgcctgaacg cgttaagtcg acaatcaacc tctggattac aaaatttgtg
     1921 aaagattgac tggtattctt aactatgttg ctccttttac gctatgtgga tacgctgctt
     1981 taatgccttt gtatcatgct attgcttccc gtatggcttt cattttctcc tccttgtata
     2041 aatcctggtt gctgtctctt tatgaggagt tgtggcccgt tgtcaggcaa cgtggcgtgg
     2101 tgtgcactgt gtttgctgac gcaaccccca ctggttgggg cattgccacc acctgtcagc
     2161 tcctttccgg gactttcgct ttccccctcc ctattgccac ggcggaactc atcgccgcct
     2221 gccttgcccg ctgctggaca ggggctcggc tgttgggcac tgacaattcc gtggtgttgt
     2281 cggggaaatc atcgtccttt ccttggctgc tcgcctgtgt tgccacctgg attctgcgcg
     2341 ggacgtcctt ctgctacgtc ccttcggccc tcaatccagc ggaccttcct tcccgcggcc
     2401 tgctgccggc tctgcggcct cttccgcgtc ttcgccttcg ccctcagacg agtcggatct
     2461 ccctttgggc cgcctccccg cgtcgacttt aagaccaatg acttacaagg cagctgtaga
     2521 tcttagccac tttttaaaag aaaagggggg actggaaggg ctaattcact cccaacgaag
     2581 acaagatctg ctttttgctt gtactgggtc tctctggtta gaccagatct gagcctggga
     2641 gctctctggc taactaggga acccactgct taagcctcaa taaagcttgc cttgagtgct
     2701 tcaagtagtg tgtgcccgtc tgttgtgtga ctctggtaac tagagatccc tcagaccctt
     2761 ttagtcagtg tggaaaatct ctagcagtac gtatagtagt tcatgtcatc ttattattca
     2821 gtatttataa cttgcaaaga aatgaatatc agagagtgag aggaacttgt ttattgcagc
     2881 ttataatggt tacaaataaa gcaatagcat cacaaatttc acaaataaag catttttttc
     2941 actgcattct agttgtggtt tgtccaaact catcaatgta tcttatcatg tctggctcta
     3001 gctatcccgc ccctaactcc gcccatcccg cccctaactc cgcccagttc cgcccattct
     3061 ccgccccatg gctgactaat tttttttatt tatgcagagg ccgaggccgc ctcggcctct
     3121 gagctattcc agaagtagtg aggaggcttt tttggaggcc tagggacgta cccaattcgc
     3181 cctatagtga gtcgtattac gcgcgctcac tggccgtcgt tttacaacgt cgtgactggg
     3241 aaaaccctgg cgttacccaa cttaatcgcc ttgcagcaca tccccctttc gccagctggc
     3301 gtaatagcga agaggcccgc accgatcgcc cttcccaaca gttgcgcagc ctgaatggcg
     3361 aatgggnnnn nnnnnnnnnn nnnnnnnnnn nnnnnnnnnn nnnnnnnnnn nnnnnnnnnn
     3421 nnnnnnnnnn nnnnnnnnnn nnnnnnnnnn nnnnnnnnnn nnnnnnnnnn nnnnnnnnnn
     3481 nnnnnnnnnn cnnnnnnnnn nnnnnnnnnn nnnnnnnnnn nnnnnnnnnn nnnnnnnnnn
     3541 nnnnnnnnnn nnnnnnnnnn nnnnnnnnnn nnnnnnnnnn nnannnnnnn nnnnnnnnnn
     3601 nnnnnnnnnn nnnnnnnnnn nnnnnnnnnn nncctttgac gttggagtcc acgttcttta
     3661 atagtggact cttgttccaa actggaacaa cactcaaccc tatctcggtc tattcttttg
     3721 atttataagg gattttgccg atttcggcct attggttaaa aaatgagctg atttaacaaa
     3781 aatttaacgc gaattttaac aaaatattaa cgcttacaat ttaggtggca cttttcgggg
     3841 aaatgtgcgc ggaaccccta tttgtttatt tttctaaata cattcaaata tgtatccgct
     3901 catgagacaa taaccctgat aaatgcttca ataatattga aaaaggaaga gtatgagtat
     3961 tcaacatttc cgtgtcgccc ttattccctt ttttgcggca ttttgccttc ctgtttttgc
     4021 tcacccagaa acgctggtga aagtaaaaga tgctgaagat cagttgggtg cacgagtggg
     4081 ttacatcgaa ctggatctca acagcggtaa gatccttgag agttttcgcc ccgaagaacg
     4141 ttttccaatg atgagcactt ttaaagttct gctatgtggc gcggtattat cccgtattga
     4201 cgccgggcaa gagcaactcg gtcgccgcat acactattct cagaatgact tggttgagta
     4261 ctcaccagtc acagaaaagc atcttacgga tggcatgaca gtaagagaat tatgcagtgc
     4321 tgccataacc atgagtgata acactgcggc caacttactt ctgacaacga tcggaggacc
     4381 gaaggagcta accgcttttt tgcacaacat gggggatcat gtaactcgcc ttgatcgttg
     4441 ggaaccggag ctgaatgaag ccataccaaa cgacgagcgt gacaccacga tgcctgtagc
     4501 aatggcaaca acgttgcgca aactattaac tggcgaacta cttactctag cttcccggca
     4561 acaattaata gactggatgg aggcggataa agttgcagga ccacttctgc gctcggccct
     4621 tccggctggc tggtttattg ctgataaatc tggagccggt gagcgtgggt ctcgcggtat
     4681 cattgcagca ctggggccag atggtaagcc ctcccgtatc gtagttatct acacgacggg
     4741 gagtcaggca actatggatg aacgaaatag acagatcgct gagataggtg cctcactgat
     4801 taagcattgg taactgtcag accaagttta ctcatatata ctttagattg atttaaaact
     4861 tcatttttaa tttaaaagga tctaggtgaa gatccttttt gataatctca tgaccaaaat
     4921 cccttaacgt gagttttcgt tccactgagc gtcagacccc gtagaaaaga tcaaaggatc
     4981 ttcttgagat cctttttttc tgcgcgtaat ctgctgcttg caaacaaaaa aaccaccgct
     5041 accagcggtg gtttgtttgc cggatcaaga gctaccaact ctttttccga aggtaactgg
     5101 cttcagcaga gcgcagatac caaatactgt tcttctagtg tagccgtagt taggccacca
     5161 cttcaagaac tctgtagcac cgcctacata cctcgctctg ctaatcctgt taccagtggc
     5221 tgctgccagt ggcgataagt cgtgtcttac cgggttggac tcaagacgat agttaccgga
     5281 taaggcgcag cggtcgggct gaacgggggg ttcgtgcaca cagcccagct tggagcgaac
     5341 gacctacacc gaactgagat acctacagcg tgagctatga gaaagcgcca cgcttcccga
     5401 agggagaaag gcggacaggt atccggtaag cggcagggtc ggaacaggag agcgcacgag
     5461 ggagcttcca gggggaaacg cctggtatct ttatagtcct gtcgggtttc gccacctctg
     5521 acttgagcgt cgatttttgt gatgctcgtc aggggggcgg agcctatgga aaaacgccag
     5581 caacgcggcc tttttacggt tcctggcctt ttgctggcct tttgctcaca tgttctttcc
     5641 tgcgttatcc cctgattctg tggataaccg tattaccgcc tttgagtgag ctgataccgc
     5701 tcgccgcagc cgaacgaccg agcgcagcga gtcagtgagc gaggaagcgg aagagcgccc
     5761 aatacgcaaa ccgcctctcc ccgcgcgttg gccgattcat taatgcagct ggcacgacag
     5821 gtttcccgac tggaaagcgg gcagtgagcg caacgcaatt aatgtgagtt agctcactca
     5881 ttaggcaccc caggctttac actttatgct tccggctcgt atgttgtgtg gaattgtgag
     5941 cggataacaa tttcacacag gaaacagcta tgaccatgat tacgccaagc gcgcaattaa
     6001 ccctcactaa agggaacaaa agctggagct gcaagcttaa tgtagtctta tgcaatactc
     6061 ttgtagtctt gcaacatggt aacgatgagt tagcaacatg ccttacaagg agagaaaaag
     6121 caccgtgcat gccgattggt ggaagtaagg tggtacgatc gtgccttatt aggaaggcaa
     6181 cagacgggtc tgacatggat tggacgaacc actgaattgc cgcattgcag agatattgta
     6241 tttaagtgcc tagctcgata cataaacggg tctctctggt tagaccagat ctgagcctgg
     6301 gagctctctg gctaactagg gaacccactg cttaagcctc aataaagctt gccttgagtg
     6361 cttcaagtag tgtgtgcccg tctgttgtgt gactctggta actagagatc cctcagaccc
     6421 ttttagtcag tgtggaaaat ctctagcagt ggcgcccgaa cagggacttg aaagcgaaag
     6481 ggaaaccaga ggagctctct cgacgcagga ctcggcttgc tgaagcgcgc acggcaagag
     6541 gcgaggggcg gcgactggtg agtacgccaa aaattttgac tagcggaggc tagaaggaga
     6601 gagatgggtg cgagagcgtc agtattaagc gggggagaat tagatcgcga tgggaaaaaa
     6661 ttcggttaag gccaggggga aagaaaaaat ataaattaaa acatatagta tgggcaagca
     6721 gggagctaga acgattcgca gttaatcctg gcctgttaga aacatcagaa ggctgtagac
     6781 aaatactggg acagctacaa ccatcccttc agacaggatc agaagaactt agatcattat
     6841 ataatacagt agcaaccctc tattgtgtgc atcaaaggat agagataaaa gacaccaagg
     6901 aagctttaga caagatagag gaagagcaaa acaaaagtaa gaccaccgca cagcaagcgg
     6961 ccgctgatct tcagacctgg aggaggagat atgagggaca attggagaag tgaattatat
     7021 aaatataaag tagtaaaaat tgaaccatta ggagtagcac ccaccaaggc aaagagaaga
     7081 gtggtgcaga gagaaaaaag agcagtggga ataggagctt tgttccttgg gttcttggga
     7141 gcagcaggaa gcactatggg cgcagcgtca atgacgctga cggtacaggc cagacaatta
     7201 ttgtctggta tagtgcagca gcagaacaat ttgctgaggg ctattgaggc gcaacagcat
     7261 ctgttgcaac tcacagtctg gggcatcaag cagctccagg caagaatcct ggctgtggaa
     7321 agatacctaa aggatcaaca gctcctgggg atttggggtt gctctggaaa actcatttgc
     7381 accactgctg tgccttggaa tgctagttgg agtaataaat ctctggaaca gatttggaat
     7441 cacacgacct ggatggagtg ggacagagaa attaacaatt acacaagctt aatacactcc
     7501 ttaattgaag aatcgcaaaa ccagcaagaa aagaatgaac aagaattatt ggaattagat
     7561 aaatgggcaa gtttgtggaa ttggtttaac ataacaaatt ggctgtggta tataaaatta
     7621 ttcataatga tagtaggagg cttggtaggt ttaagaatag tttttgctgt actttctata
     7681 gtgaatagag ttaggcaggg atattcacca ttatcgtttc agacccacct cccaaccccg
     7741 aggggaccca gagagggcct atttcccatg attccttcat atttgcatat acgatacaag
     7801 gctgttagag agataattag aattaatttg actgtaaaca caaagatatt agtacaaaat
     7861 acgtgacgta gaaagtaata atttcttggg tagtttgcag ttttaaaatt atgttttaaa
     7921 atggactatc atatgcttac cgtaacttga aagtatttcg atttcttggc tttatatatc
     7981 ttgtggaaag gacgaaacac cgaagacggg ccgagtcatg ctgttttaga gctagaaata
     8041 gcaagttaaa ataaggctag tccgttatca acttgaaaaa gtggcaccga gtcggtgctt
     8101 ttttaagctt ggcgtaacta gatcttgaga caaatggcag tattcatcca caattttaaa
     8161 agaaaagggg ggattggggg gtacagtgca ggggaaagaa tagtagacat aatagcaaca
     8221 gacatacaaa ctaaagaatt acaaaaacaa attacaaaaa ttcaaaattt tcgggtttat
     8281 tacagggaca gcagagatcc actttggcgc cggctcgagg ggg
//
