>Addgene plasmid #75537 | NME1 gRNA (BRDN0001145504) | depositor partial sequence | sequence record 142997 | Target Sequence
AAGACGGGCCGAGTCATGCT
