>Addgene plasmid #75537 | NME1 gRNA (BRDN0001145504) | addgene partial sequence | sequence record 184077 | hU6-F
TAGAAAGTAATAATTTCTTGGGTAGTTTGCAGTTTTAAAATTATGTTTTAAAATGGACTATCATATGCTT
ACCGTAACTTGAAAGTATTTCGATTTCTTGGCTTTATATATCTTGTGGAAAGGACGAAACACCGAAGACG
GGCCGAGTCATGCTGTTTTAGAGCTAGAAATAGCAAGTTAAAATAAGGCTAGTCCGTTATCAACTTGAAA
AAGTGGCACCGAGTCGGTGCTTTTTTAAGCTTGGCGTAACTAGATCTTGAGACAAATGGCAGTATTCATC
CACAATTTTAAAAGAAAAGGGGGGATTGGGGGGTACAGTGCAGGGGAAAGAATAGTAGACATAATAGCAA
CAGACATACAAACTAAAGAATTACAAAAACAAATTACAAAAATTCAAAATTTTCGGGTTTATTACAGGGA
CAGCAGAGATCCACTTTGGCGCCGGCTCGAGGGGGCCCGGGTGCAAAGATGGATAAAGTTTTAAACAGAG
AGGAATCTTTGCAGCTAATGGACCTTCTAGGTCTTGAAAGGAGTGGGAATTGGCTCCGGTGCCCGTCAGT
GGGCAGAGCG
